>Addgene plasmid #211007 | pHTC-HaloTag_DDB1:1-1140 | addgene full sequence | sequence record 423345 | Addgene NGS Result
TCAATATTGGCCATTAGCCATATTATTCATTGGTTATATAGCATAAATCAATATTGGCTATTGGCCATTG
CATACGTTGTATCTATATCATAATATGTACATTTATATTGGCTCATGTCCAATATGACCGCCATGTTGGC
ATTGATTATTGACTAGTTATTAATAGTAATCAATTACGGGGTCATTAGTTCATAGCCCATATATGGAGTT
CCGCGTTACATAACTTACGGTAAATGGCCCGCCTGGCTGACCGCCCAACGACCCCCGCCCATTGACGTCA
ATAATGACGTATGTTCCCATAGTAACGCCAATAGGGACTTTCCATTGACGTCAATGGGTGGAGTATTTAC
GGTAAACTGCCCACTTGGCAGTACATCAAGTGTATCATATGCCAAGTCCGCCCCCTATTGACGTCAATGA
CGGTAAATGGCCCGCCTGGCATTATGCCCAGTACATGACCTTACGGGACTTTCCTACTTGGCAGTACATC
TACGTATTAGTCATCGCTATTACCATGGTGATGCGGTTTTGGCAGTACACCAATGGGCGTGGATAGCGGT
TTGACTCACGGGGATTTCCAAGTCTCCACCCCATTGACGTCAATGGGAGTTTGTTTTGGCACCAAAATCA
ACGGGACTTTCCAAAATGTCGTAATAACCCCGCCCCGTTGACGCAAATGGGCGGTAGGCGTGTACGGTGG
GAGGTCTATATAAGCAGAGCTGGTTTAGTGAACCGTCAGATCACTAGAAGCTTTATTGCGGTAGTTTATC
ACAGTTAAATTGCTAACGCAGTCAGTGCTTCTGACACAACAGTCTCGAACTTAAGCTGCAGAAGTTGGTC
GTGAGGCACTGGGCAGGTAAGTATCAAGGTTACAAGACAGGTTTAAGGAGACCAATAGAAACTGGGCTTG
TCGAGACAGAGAAGACTCTTGCGTTTCTGATAGGCACCTATTGGTCTTACTGACATCCACTTTGCCTTTC
TCTCCACAGGTGTCCACTCCCAGTTCAATTACAGCTCTTAAGGCTAGAGTATTAATACGACTCACTATAG
GGCTAGCAAAGCGATCGCTTCCGAATTCGCCACC
[3420 nt withheld, positions 1085-4504]
CGGATATCTAGATTTGGGCCCAATTCCTGCAGGCGAGCTCTCGAGCCAACCACTGAGGATCTGTACTTTC
AGAGCGATAACGATGGATCCGAAATCGGTACTGGCTTTCCATTCGACCCCCATTATGTGGAAGTCCTGGG
CGAGCGCATGCACTACGTCGATGTTGGTCCGCGCGATGGCACCCCTGTGCTGTTCCTGCACGGTAACCCG
ACCTCCTCCTACGTGTGGCGCAACATCATCCCGCATGTTGCACCGACCCATCGCTGCATTGCTCCAGACC
TGATCGGTATGGGCAAATCCGACAAACCAGACCTGGGTTATTTCTTCGACGACCACGTCCGCTTCATGGA
TGCCTTCATCGAAGCCCTGGGTCTGGAAGAGGTCGTCCTGGTCATTCACGACTGGGGCTCCGCTCTGGGT
TTCCACTGGGCCAAGCGCAATCCAGAGCGCGTCAAAGGTATTGCATTTATGGAGTTCATCCGCCCTATCC
CGACCTGGGACGAATGGCCAGAATTTGCCCGCGAGACCTTCCAGGCCTTCCGCACCACCGACGTCGGCCG
CAAGCTGATCATCGATCAGAACGTTTTTATCGAGGGTACGCTGCCGATGGGTGTCGTCCGCCCGCTGACT
GAAGTCGAGATGGACCATTACCGCGAGCCGTTCCTGAATCCTGTTGACCGCGAGCCACTGTGGCGCTTCC
CAAACGAGCTGCCAATCGCCGGTGAGCCAGCGAACATCGTCGCGCTGGTCGAAGAATACATGGACTGGCT
GCACCAGTCCCCTGTCCCGAAGCTGCTGTTCTGGGGCACCCCAGGCGTTCTGATCCCACCGGCCGAAGCC
GCTCGCCTGGCCAAAAGCCTGCCTAACTGCAAGGCTGTGGACATCGGCCCGGGTCTGAATCTGCTGCAAG
AAGACAACCCGGACCTGATCGGCAGCGAGATCGCGCGCTGGCTGTCTACTCTGGAGATTTCCGGTTAATA
GAATTGGCATGCAAGCTGATCCGGCTGCTAACAAAGCCCGAAAGGAAGCTGAGTTGGCTGCTGCCACCGC
TGAGCAATAACTAGCATAACCCCTTGGGGCGGCCGCTTCGAGCAGACATGATAAGATACATTGATGAGTT
TGGACAAACCACAACTAGAATGCAGTGAAAAAAATGCTTTATTTGTGAAATTTGTGATGCTATTGCTTTA
TTTGTAACCATTATAAGCTGCAATAAACAAGTTAACAACAACAATTGCATTCATTTTATGTTTCAGGTTC
AGGGGGAGATGTGGGAGGTTTTTTTAAGCAAGTAAAACCTCTACAAATGTGGTAAAATCGAATTTTAACA
AAATATTAACGCTTACAATTTCCTGATGCGGTATTTTCTCCTTACGCATCTGTGCGGTATTTCACACCGC
ATACGCGGATCTGCGCAGCACCATGGCCTGAAATAACCTCTGAAAGAGGAACTTGGTTAGGTACCTTCTG
AGGCGGAAAGAACCAGCTGTGGAATGTGTGTCAGTTAGGGTGTGGAAAGTCCCCAGGCTCCCCAGCAGGC
AGAAGTATGCAAAGCATGCATCTCAATTAGTCAGCAACCAGGTGTGGAAAGTCCCCAGGCTCCCCAGCAG
GCAGAAGTATGCAAAGCATGCATCTCAATTAGTCAGCAACCATAGTCCCGCCCCTAACTCCGCCCATCCC
GCCCCTAACTCCGCCCAGTTCCGCCCATTCTCCGCCCCATGGCTGACTAATTTTTTTTATTTATGCAGAG
GCCGAGGCCGCCTCGGCCTCTGAGCTATTCCAGAAGTAGTGAGGAGGCTTTTTTGGAGGCCTAGGCTTTT
GCAAAAAGCTTGATTCTTCTGACACAACAGTCTCGAACTTAAGGCTAGAGCCACCATGATTGAACAAGAT
GGATTGCACGCAGGTTCTCCGGCCGCTTGGGTGGAGAGGCTATTCGGCTATGACTGGGCACAACAGACAA
TCGGCTGCTCTGATGCCGCCGTGTTCCGGCTGTCAGCGCAGGGGCGCCCGGTTCTTTTTGTCAAGACCGA
CCTGTCCGGTGCCCTGAATGAACTGCAGGACGAGGCAGCGCGGCTATCGTGGCTGGCCACGACGGGCGTT
CCTTGCGCAGCTGTGCTCGACGTTGTCACTGAAGCGGGAAGGGACTGGCTGCTATTGGGCGAAGTGCCGG
GGCAGGATCTCCTGTCATCTCACCTTGCTCCTGCCGAGAAAGTATCCATCATGGCTGATGCAATGCGGCG
GCTGCATACGCTTGATCCGGCTACCTGCCCATTCGACCACCAAGCGAAACATCGCATCGAGCGAGCACGT
ACTCGGATGGAAGCCGGTCTTGTCGATCAGGATGATCTGGACGAAGAGCATCAGGGGCTCGCGCCAGCCG
AACTGTTCGCCAGGCTCAAGGCGCGCATGCCCGACGGCGAGGATCTCGTCGTGACCCATGGCGATGCCTG
CTTGCCGAATATCATGGTGGAAAATGGCCGCTTTTCTGGATTCATCGACTGTGGCCGGCTGGGTGTGGCG
GACCGCTATCAGGACATAGCGTTGGCTACCCGTGATATTGCTGAAGAGCTTGGCGGCGAATGGGCTGACC
GCTTCCTCGTGCTTTACGGTATCGCCGCTCCCGATTCGCAGCGCATCGCCTTCTATCGCCTTCTTGACGA
GTTCTTCTGAGCGGGACTCTGGGGTTCGAAATGACCGACCAAGCGACGCCCAACCTGCCATCACGATGGC
CGCAATAAAATATCTTTATTTTCATTACATCTGTGTGTTGGTTTTTTGTGTGAATCGATAGCGATAAGGA
TCCTCTTTGCGCTTGCGTTTTCCCTTGTCCAGATAGCCCAGTAGCTGACATTCATCCGGGGTCAGCACCG
TTTCTGCGGACTGGCTTTCTACGTAATGGTTTCTTAGACGTCAGGTGGCACTTTTCGGGGAAATGTGCGC
GGAACCCCTATTTGTTTATTTTTCTAAATACATTCAAATATGTATCCGCTCATGAGACAATAACCCTGAT
AAATGCTTCAATAATATTGAAAAAGGAAGAGTATGAGTATTCAACATTTCCGTGTCGCCCTTATTCCCTT
TTTTGCGGCATTTTGCCTTCCTGTTTTTGCTCACCCAGAAACGCTGGTGAAAGTAAAAGATGCTGAAGAT
CAGTTGGGTGCACGAGTGGGTTACATCGAACTGGATCTCAACAGCGGTAAGATCCTTGAGAGTTTTCGCC
CCGAAGAACGTTTTCCAATGATGAGCACTTTCAAAGTTCTGCTATGTGGCGCGGTATTATCCCGTATTGA
CGCCGGGCAAGAGCAACTCGGTCGCCGCATACACTATTCTCAGAATGACTTGGTTGAGTACTCACCAGTC
ACAGAAAAGCATCTTACGGATGGCATGACAGTAAGAGAATTATGCAGTGCTGCCATAACCATGAGTGATA
ACACTGCGGCCAACTTACTTCTGACAACTATCGGAGGACCGAAGGAGCTAACCGCTTTTTTGCACAACAT
GGGGGATCATGTAACTCGCCTTGATCGTTGGGAACCGGAGCTGAATGAAGCCATACCAAACGACGAGCGT
GACACCACGATGCCTGTAGCAATGGCAACAACGTTGCGCAAACTATTAACTGGCGAACTACTTACTCTAG
CTTCCCGGCAACAATTAATAGACTGGATGGAGGCGGATAAAGTTGCAGGACCACTTCTGCGCTCGGCCCT
TCCGGCTGGCTGGTTTATTGCTGATAAATCTGGAGCCGGTGAGCGTGGGTCTCGCGGTATCATTGCAGCA
CTGGGGCCAGATGGTAAGCCCTCCCGTATCGTAGTTATCTACACGACGGGGAGTCAGGCAACTATGGATG
AACGAAATAGACAGATCGCTGAGATAGGTGCCTCACTGATTAAGCATTGGTAATTCGAAATGACCGACCA
AGCGACGCCCAACCGGTATCAGCTCACTCAAAGGCGGTAATACGGTTATCCACAGAATCAGGGGATAACG
CAGGAAAGAACATGTGAGCAAAAGGCCAGCAAAAGGCCAGGAACCGTAAAAAGGCCGCGTTGCTGGCGTT
TTTCCATAGGCTCCGCCCCCCTGACGAGCATCACAAAAATCGACGCTCAAGTCAGAGGTGGCGAAACCCG
ACAGGACTATAAAGATACCAGGCGTTTCCCCCTGGAAGCTCCCTCGTGCGCTCTCCTGTTCCGACCCTGC
CGCTTACCGGATACCTGTCCGCCTTTCTCCCTTCGGGAAGCGTGGCGCTTTCTCATAGCTCACGCTGTAG
GTATCTCAGTTCGGTGTAGGTCGTTCGCTCCAAGCTGGGCTGTGTGCACGAACCCCCCGTTCAGCCCGAC
CGCTGCGCCTTATCCGGTAACTATCGTCTTGAGTCCAACCCGGTAAGACACGACTTATCGCCACTGGCAG
CAGCCACTGGTAACAGGATTAGCAGAGCGAGGTATGTAGGCGGTGCTACAGAGTTCTTGAAGTGGTGGCC
TAACTACGGCTACACTAGAAGGACAGTATTTGGTATCTGCGCTCTGCTGAAGCCAGTTACCTTCGGAAAA
AGAGTTGGTAGCTCTTGATCCGGCAAACAAACCACCGCTGGTAGCGGTGGTTTTTTTGTTTGCAAGCAGC
AGATTACGCGCAGAAAAAAAGGATTTCAAGAAGATCCTTTGATCTTTTCTACGGGGTCTGACGCTCAGTG
GAACGAAAACTCACGTTAAGGGATTTTGGTCATGAGATTATCAAAAAGGATCTTCACCTAGATCCTTTTA
TAGTCCGGAAATACAGGAACGCACGCTGGATGGCCCTTCGCTGGGATGGTGAAACCATGAAAAATGGCAG
CTTCAGTGGATTAAGTGGGGGTAATGTGGCCTGTACCCTCTGGTTGCATAGGTATTCATACGGTTAAAAT
TTATCAGGCGCGATTGCGGCAGTTTTTCGGGTGGTTTGTTGCCATTTTTACCTGTCTGCTGCCGTGATCG
CGCTGAACGCGTTTTAGCGGTGCGTACAATTAAGGGATTATGGTAAATCCACTTACTGTCTGCCCTCGTA
GCCATCGAGATAAACCGCAGTACTCCGGCCACGATGCGTCCGGCGTAGAGGATCGAGATCT
Features (pLannotate 1.2.2; 21 found; start..end, strand, type, name):
    140..517     +  enhancer       CMV enhancer: human cytomegalovirus immediate early enhancer
    519..718     +  promoter       CMV promoter: human cytomegalovirus (CMV) immediate early promoter
    857..989     +  intron         chimeric intron: chimera between introns from human β-globin and immunoglobulin heavy chain genes
   1033..1051    +  promoter       T7 promoter: promoter for bacteriophage T7 RNA polymerase
   1085..4504    +  CDS            DDB1 (sequence withheld): DDB1_HUMAN - Also known as XAP1. Experimental evidence at protein level: Swiss-Prot protein existence level 1. Protein, which is both involved in DNA repair and protein ubiquitination, as part of the UV-DDB complex and DCX (DDB1-CUL4-X-box) complexes, respectively (PubMed:15448697, PubMed:14739464, PubMed:16260596, PubMed:16482215, PubMed:17079684, PubMed:16407242, PubMed:16407252, PubMed:16940174). Core component of the UV-DDB complex (UV-damaged DNA-binding protein complex), a complex that recognizes UV- induced DNA damage and recruit proteins of the nucleotide excision repair pathway (the N
   4559..4579    +  CDS            TEV site: tobacco etch virus (TEV) protease recognition and cleavage site
   4595..5478    +  CDS            HaloTag® (fragment): modified bacterial dehalogenase that forms covalent bonds with chloroalkane derivatives
   5508..5557    +  CDS            SET1 (fragment): solubility-enhancement tag derived from T7 phage gene 10B
   5565..5584    +  terminator     T7 terminator (fragment): transcription terminator for bacteriophage T7 RNA polymerase
   5606..5727    -  polyA_signal   SV40 poly(A) signal: SV40 polyadenylation signal
   5750..5818    -  CDS            large T antigen (fragment): large T antigen from SV40 (simian virus 40)
   5823..5855    +  rep_origin     M13 ori (fragment): M13 bacteriophage origin of replication; arrow indicates direction of (+) strand synthesis
   5856..5907    -  misc_feature   bom (fragment): basis of mobility region from pBR322
   5972..6329    +  promoter       SV40 promoter: SV40 enhancer and early promoter
   6380..7171    +  CDS            neo: KKA2_KLEPN - Also known as kan, nptII. Experimental evidence at protein level: Swiss-Prot protein existence level 1. Resistance to kanamycin, neomycin, paromomycin, ribostamycin, butirosin and gentamicin B. From Klebsiella pneumoniae.
   7238..7286    +  polyA_signal   poly(A) signal: synthetic polyadenylation signal
   7307..7399    -  CDS            tnpA (fragment): TN5P_ECOLX - Also known as tnp. Experimental evidence at protein level: Swiss-Prot protein existence level 1. Mediates transposition of transposon Tn5 by a 'cut and paste' mechanism. First, the monomeric transposase binds the 19 bp inverted DNA repeats flanking the transposon. Then, dimerization of the DNA- bound transposase creates a synaptic DNA complex. After nicking of the first DNA strand, excision of the transposon proceeds through a series of intermediates. The transposase then mediates the insertion of the transposon at a new site by strand transfer. The activity of the wild- type tran
   7442..7546    +  promoter       AmpR promoter: bla
   7547..8407    +  CDS            AmpR: β-lactamase; bla; confers resistance to ampicillin, carbenicillin, and related antibiotics
   8565..9153    -  rep_origin     ori: high-copy-number ColE1/pMB1/pBR322/pUC origin of replication
   9269..9552    +  misc_feature   cer region: ColE1-derived recombination site that helps to maintain plasmids as monomers
