[The description below was written by a language model from this plasmid's Addgene catalogue record and pLannotate feature annotations shown in this document.]
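Description:
pHTC-HaloTag_DDB1:1-1140 is a mammalian expression plasmid of about 9.6 kb, built on Promega's pHTC-HaloTag backbone, that produces full-length wild-type human DDB1 (residues M1 to H1140, a 3,420 bp open reading frame derived from a Mammalian Gene Collection clone) fused at its C terminus to HaloTag. In bacteria it is maintained as a high-copy plasmid through a ColE1/pUC-type origin and selected with ampicillin via the β-lactamase gene. A ColE1 cer site is also annotated, which helps keep the plasmid monomeric. For mammalian cells, a separate cassette with the SV40 enhancer/early promoter, the neomycin phosphotransferase gene and a synthetic poly(A) signal allows G418 selection of stable transfectants.

The expression unit begins with the CMV immediate early enhancer and promoter, followed by a chimeric β-globin/immunoglobulin intron that supports efficient mRNA processing. A T7 promoter lies just upstream of the coding region and could permit in vitro transcription. The DDB1 sequence, inserted by ligation-independent cloning between retained EcoRI and EcoRV sites, reads through a short linker containing a TEV protease cleavage site into HaloTag, and an SV40 poly(A) signal lies downstream. HaloTag is a modified bacterial dehalogenase that bonds covalently to chloroalkane ligands, so the fusion can be fluorescently labelled, captured on resin, or used in proximity-based cellular assays, and the TEV site allows the tag to be removed. DDB1 is a core component of the UV-DDB damage-recognition complex and of CUL4-based ubiquitin ligases. The associated publication concerns ligandability of WD40 repeat proteins, which suggests a use in cellular studies of such targets, although the record does not specify a particular assay.
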