Addgene plasmid #211007: pHTC-HaloTag_DDB1:1-1140
Purpose: Mammalian expression of full-length human DDB1. C-terminal HaloTag.
Depositing lab: Cheryl Arrowsmith. Depositing organization: University of Toronto. Publication: A Target Class Ligandability Evaluation of WD40 Repeat-Containing Proteins. Ackloo S, Li F, Szewczyk M, Seitova A, Loppnau P, Zeng H, Xu J, Ahmad S, Arnautova YA, Baghaie AJ, Beldar S, Bolotokova A, Centrella PA, Chau I, Clark MA, Cuozzo JW, Dehghani-Tafti S, Disch JS, Dong A, Dumas A, Feng JA, Ghiabi P, Gibson E, Gilmer J, Goldman B, Green SR, Guie MA, Guilinger JP, Harms N, Herasymenko O, Houliston S, Hutchinson A, Kearnes S, Keefe AD, Kimani SW, Kramer T, Kutera M, Kwak HA, Lento C, Li Y, Liu J, Loup J, Machado RAC, Mulhern CJ, Perveen S, Righetto GL, Riley P, Shrestha S, Sigel EA, Silva M, Sintchak MD, Slakman BL, Taylor RD, Thompson J, Torng W, Underkoffler C, von Rechenberg M, Walsh RT, Watson I, Wilson DJ, Wolf E, Yadav M, Yazdi AK, Zhang J, Zhang Y, Santhakumar V, Edwards AM, Barsyte-Lovejoy D, Schapira M, Brown PJ, Halabelian L, Arrowsmith CH. J Med Chem. 2025 Jan 23;68(2):1092-1112. doi: 10.1021/acs.jmedchem.4c02010. Epub 2024 Nov 4. PubMed 39495097.
Backbone
  Vector backbone: pHTC-HaloTag
  Backbone manufacturer: Promega
  Vector type: Mammalian Expression
  Selectable markers: Neomycin (select with G418)
Growth in bacteria
  Bacterial resistance: Ampicillin, 100 μg/mL
  Growth temperature: 37°C
  Growth strain: DH5alpha
  Copy number: High Copy
Gene/Insert
  Gene/Insert name: DDB1:M1-H1140
  Species: H. sapiens (human)
  Insert size (bp): 3420
  Mutation: wild type
  Entrez Gene: DDB1 (a.k.a. DDBA, UV-DDB1, WHIKERS, XAP1, XPCE, XPE, XPE-BF)
  Promoter: CMV
  Tag / fusion protein: HaloTag (C terminal on insert)
  Cloning method: Ligation Independent Cloning
  Sequencing primers: 5′ CTTACTGACATCCACTTTGC; 3′ CAACATCGACGTAGTGCATG
Resource information
  A portion of this plasmid was derived from a plasmid made by: Mammalian Gene Collection (BC051764)
Terms and licenses: Academic/Nonprofit Terms; Industry Terms: Not Available to Industry
Depositor comments: 5' Cloning Site: EcoR1 (not destroyed), 3' Cloning Site: EcoRV (not destroyed). C terminal tag: risrfgpnscrralepttedlyfqsdndgseigtgfpfdphyvevlgermhyvdvgprdgtpvlflhgnptssyvwrniiphvapthrciapdligmgksdkpdlgyffddhvrfmdafiealgleevvlvihdwgsalgfhwakrnpervkgiafmefirpiptwdewpefaretfqafrttdvgrkliidqnvfiegtlpmgvvrpltevemdhyrepflnpvdreplwrfpnelpiagepanivalveeymdwlhqspvpkllfwgtpgvlippaeaarlakslpnckavdigpglnllqednpdligseiarwlstleisg.
How to cite: pHTC-HaloTag_DDB1:1-1140 was a gift from Cheryl Arrowsmith (Addgene plasmid # 211007 ; http://n2t.net/addgene:211007 ; RRID:Addgene_211007)
