>Addgene plasmid #211007 | pHTC-HaloTag_DDB1:1-1140 | depositor partial sequence | sequence record 411494 | Insert sequence
[3420 nt withheld, positions 1-3420]
